>Addgene plasmid #171323 | pFTK051 | addgene full sequence | sequence record 351215 | Addgene NGS Result
GTGGCTCTTCAGTGGACGAAAGGGCCTCGTGATACGCCTATTTTTATAGGTTAATGTCATGATAATAATG
GTTTCTTAGACGTCAGGTGGCACTTTTCGGGGAAATGTGCGCGGAACCCCTATTTGTTTATTTTTCTAAA
TACATTCAAATATGTATCCGCTCATGAGACAATAACCCTGATAAATGCTTCAATAATATTGAAAAAGGAA
GAGTATGCGCTCACGCAACTGGTCCAGAACCTTGACCGAACGCAGCGGTGGTAACGGCGCAGTGGCGGTT
TTCATGGCTTGTTATGACTGTTTTTTTTTGGGGTACAGTCTATGCCTCGGGCATCCAAGCAGCAAGCGCG
TTACGCCGTGGGTCGATGTTTGATGTTATGGAGCAGCAACGATGTTACGCAGCAGGGCAGTCGCCCTAAA
ACAAAGTTAAACATCATGAGGGAAGCGGTGATCGCCGAAGTATCGACTCAACTATCAGAGGTAGTTGGCG
TCATCGAGCGCCATCTCGAACCGACGTTGCTGGCCGTACATTTGTACGGCTCCGCAGTGGATGGCGGCCT
GAAGCCACACAGCGATATTGATTTGCTGGTTACGGTGACCGTAAGGCTTGATGAAACAACGCGGCGAGCT
TTGATCAACGACCTTTTGGAAACTTCGGCTTCCCCTGGAGAGAGCGAGATTCTCCGCGCTGTAGAAGTCA
CCATTGTTGTGCACGACGACATCATTCCGTGGCGTTATCCAGCTAAGCGCGAACTGCAATTTGGAGAATG
GCAGCGCAATGACATTCTTGCAGGTATCTTCGAGCCAGCCACGATCGACATTGATCTGGCTATCTTGCTG
ACAAAAGCAAGAGAACATAGCGTTGCCTTGGTAGGTCCAGCGGCGGAGGAACTCTTTGATCCGGTTCCTG
AACAGGATCTATTTGAGGCGCTAAATGAAACCTTAACGCTATGGAACTCGCCGCCCGACTGGGCTGGCGA
TGAGCGAAATGTAGTGCTTACGTTGTCCCGCATTTGGTACAGCGCAGTAACCGGCAAAATCGCGCCGAAG
GATGTCGCTGCCGACTGGGCAATGGAGCGCCTGCCGGCCCAGTATCAGCCCGTCATACTTGAAGCTAGAC
AGGCTTATCTTGGACAAGAAGAAGATCGCTTGGCCTCGCGCGCAGATCAGTTGGAAGAATTTGTCCATTA
CGTAAAAGGCGAGATCACCAAGGTAGTCGGCAAATAACTGTCAGACCAAGTTTACTCATATATACTTTAG
ATTGATTTAAAACTTCATTTTTAATTTAAAAGGATCTAGGTGAAGATCCTTTTTGATAATCTCATGACCA
AAATCCCTTAACGTGAGTTTTCGTTCCACTGAGCGTCAGACCCCGTAGAAAAGATCAAAGGATCTTCTTG
AGATCCTTTTTTTCTGCGCGTAATCTGCTGCTTGCAAACAAAAAAACCACCGCTACCAGCGGTGGTTTGT
TTGCCGGATCAAGAGCTACCAACTCTTTTTCCGAAGGTAACTGGCTTCAGCAGAGCGCAGATACCAAATA
CTGTTCTTCTAGTGTAGCCGTAGTTAGGCCACCACTTCAAGAACTCTGTAGCACCGCCTACATACCTCGC
TCTGCTAATCCTGTTACCAGTGGCTGCTGCCAGTGGCGATAAGTCGTGTCTTACCGGGTTGGACTCAAGA
CGATAGTTACCGGATAAGGCGCAGCGGTCGGGCTGAACGGGGGGTTCGTGCACACAGCCCAGCTTGGAGC
GAACGACCTACACCGAACTGAGATACCTACAGCGTGAGCTATGAGAAAGCGCCACGCTTCCCGAAGGGAG
AAAGGCGGACAGGTATCCGGTAAGCGGCAGGGTCGGAACAGGAGAGCGCACGAGGGAGCTTCCAGGGGGA
AACGCCTGGTATCTTTATAGTCCTGTCGGGTTTCGCCACCTCTGACTTGAGCGTCGATTTTTGTGATGCT
CGTCAGGGGGGCGGAGCCTATGGAAAAACGCCAGCAACGCGGCCTTTTTACGGTTCCTGGCCTTTTGCTG
GCCTTTTGCTCACATGTTCTTTCCTGCGTTATCCCCTGATTCTGTGGATAACCGTATTACCGCCTTTGAG
TGAGCTGATACCGCTCGCCGCAGCCGAACGACCGAGCGCAGCGAGTCAGTGAGCGAGGAAGCGGAAGAGC
GCCCAATACGCAAACCGCCTCTCCCCGCGCGTTGGCCGATTCATTAATCACTCTGTGGTCTCAAATGATG
GTGAGCAAGGGCGAGGAGCTGTTCACCGGGGTGGTGCCCATCCTGGTCGAGCTGGACGGCGACGTAAACG
GCCACAAGTTCAGCGTGTCCGGCGAGGGCGAGGGCGATGCCACCTACGGCAAGCTGACCCTGAAGTTCAT
CTGCACCACCGGCAAGCTGCCCGTGCCCTGGCCCACCCTCGTGACCACCCTGACCCACGGCGTGCAGTGC
TTCAGCCGCTACCCCGACCACATGAAGCAGCACGACTTCTTCAAGTCCGCCATGCCCGAAGGCTACGTCC
AGGAGCGCACCATCTTCTTCAAGGACGACGGCAACTACAAGACCCGCGCCGAGGTGAAGTTCGAGGGCGA
CACCCTGGTGAACCGCATCGAGCTGAAGGGCATCGACTTCAAGGAGGACGGCAACATCCTGGGGCACAAG
CTGGAGTACAACTTCAACAGCCACAACGTCTATATCATGGCCGACAAGCAGAAGAACGGCATCAAGGTGA
ACTTCAAGATCCGCCACAACATCGAGGACGGCAGCGTGCAGCTCGCCGACCACTACCAGCAGAACACCCC
CATCGGCGACGGCCCCGTGCTGCTGCCCGACAACCACTACCTGAGCACCCAGTCCGCCCTGAGCAAAGAC
CCCAACGAGAAGCGCGATCACATGGTCCTGCTGGAGTTCGTGACCGCCGCCGGGATCACTCTCGGCATGG
ACGAGCTGTACAAGTGAGCTTTGAGACCACGAA
Features (pLannotate 1.2.2; 7 found; start..end, strand, type, name):
    110..214     +  promoter       AmpR promoter: bla
    205..285     -  CDS            int (fragment): INT2_ECOLX - Protein inferred from homology: Swiss-Prot protein existence level 3. Putative integrase believed to be involved in the insertion of antibiotic resistance genes into plasmids and transposons. From Escherichia coli.
    373..429     +  CDS            GmR (fragment): gentamycin acetyltransferase; aacC1; confers resistance to gentamycin
    436..1224    +  CDS            aadA: S3AD_ECOLX - Experimental evidence at protein level: Swiss-Prot protein existence level 1. Mediates bacterial resistance to the antibiotics streptomycin and spectinomycin. From Escherichia coli.
   1398..1986    +  rep_origin     ori: high-copy-number ColE1/pMB1/pBR322/pUC origin of replication
   2169..2218    +  CDS            lacI (fragment): lac repressor; lacI; The lac repressor binds to the lac operator to inhibit transcription in E. coli. This inhibition can be relieved by adding lactose or isopropyl-β-D-thiogalactopyranoside (IPTG).
   2238..2957    +  CDS            EBFP: enhanced blue variant of GFP mammalian codon-optimized
