[The description below was written by a language model from this plasmid's Addgene catalogue record and pLannotate feature annotations shown in this document.]
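Description:
pFTK051 is a level 0 (LVL0) part plasmid from the Fungal Modular Cloning ToolKit, a synthetic biology collection for building expression constructs for filamentous fungi. It is built on the pICH41308 backbone, a small MoClo-style entry vector, and the sequenced plasmid is just under 3 kb. It is maintained in E. coli through a high-copy ColE1/pUC-type origin and selected with spectinomycin. Resistance comes from the aadA gene, an aminoglycoside adenylyltransferase that also acts on streptomycin, and an annotated bla-type (AmpR) promoter lies upstream of it. The short integrase, gentamicin acetyltransferase and lacI fragments in the feature table are most likely non-functional remnants, the first two of the integron-derived resistance cassette and the last of the backbone's cloning region.

The payload is a single coding part: an enhanced blue fluorescent protein (EBFP) open reading frame of about 720 bp, which the annotation matches to the mammalian codon-optimised blue variant of GFP. No promoter, terminator or fungal selection marker is annotated around it. This fits a level 0 part, which stores one standardised element and is not itself an expression unit. The catalogue lists the insert species as fungal sources, which appears to be a toolkit-wide descriptor and not the origin of this reporter. The record does not state the flanking Type IIS restriction sites or fusion overhangs.

In a modular cloning workflow, a part like this is combined with separate promoter and terminator parts to form a transcription unit. Such units can then be combined into multigene constructs. Here the result would be a blue fluorescent reporter for monitoring expression in Penicillium, Aspergillus or related hosts.
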