Addgene plasmid #171323: pFTK051
Purpose: Part Plasmid Entry Vector (LVL0) from the Fungal Modular Cloning ToolKit.
Depositing lab: Arnold Driessen. Depositing organization: University of Groningen. Publication: Modular Synthetic Biology Toolkit for Filamentous Fungi. Mozsik L, Pohl C, Meyer V, Bovenberg RAL, Nygard Y, Driessen AJM. ACS Synth Biol. 2021 Nov 2. doi: 10.1021/acssynbio.1c00260. PubMed 34726388.
Backbone
  Vector backbone: pICH41308
  Vector type: Bacterial Expression, Yeast Expression, Synthetic Biology
Growth in bacteria
  Bacterial resistance: Spectinomycin, 50 μg/mL
  Growth temperature: 37°C
  Growth strain: DH5alpha
  Copy number: High Copy
Gene/Insert
  Gene/Insert name: eBFP fluorescent reporter
  Species: Penicillium, Aspergillus, or other fungal sources
  Mutation: n/a
  Cloning method: Restriction Enzyme; 5′ cloning site Unknown (unknown if destroyed)
Terms and licenses: Academic/Nonprofit Terms; Industry Terms: Not Available to Industry
How to cite: pFTK051 was a gift from Arnold Driessen (Addgene plasmid # 171323 ; http://n2t.net/addgene:171323 ; RRID:Addgene_171323)
